Addgene plasmid #24544: pN3-Control
Purpose: (Empty Backbone)
Depositing lab: Guntram Suske. Depositing organization: Philipps-Universitaet Marburg. Publication: Complexity of translationally controlled transcription factor Sp3 isoform expression. Sapetschnig A, Koch F, Rischitor G, Mennenga T, Suske G. J Biol Chem. 2004 Oct 1. 279(40):42095-105. 10.1074/jbc.M404989200 PubMed 15247228.
Backbone
  Vector backbone: pN3-Control
  Backbone size (bp): 4000
  Vector type: Mammalian Expression
  Selectable markers: Neomycin (select with G418)
Growth in bacteria
  Bacterial resistance: Kanamycin, 50 μg/mL
  Growth temperature: 37°C
  Growth strain: DH5alpha
  Copy number: Unknown
Gene/Insert
  Gene/Insert name: pN3-Control
  Cloning method: Restriction Enzyme
  Sequencing primers: 5′ AATCAACGGGACTTTCC, CMV-F; 3′ SV40pA-R
Terms and licenses: Academic/Nonprofit Terms; Industry Terms: Not Available to Industry
Depositor comments: vector control for pN3-Sp1FL and pN3-Sp3FL vectors
How to cite: pN3-Control was a gift from Guntram Suske (Addgene plasmid # 24544 ; http://n2t.net/addgene:24544 ; RRID:Addgene_24544)
