[The description below was written by a language model from this plasmid's Addgene catalogue record and pLannotate feature annotations shown in this document.]
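Description:
pN3-Control is an empty mammalian expression backbone of about 4 kb, deposited as the vector-only control for the companion plasmids pN3-Sp1FL and pN3-Sp3FL, which express the transcription factors Sp1 and Sp3. It carries no gene insert. The expression cassette consists of the human cytomegalovirus immediate early enhancer and promoter, followed by a multiple cloning site (annotated as a fragment) and an SV40 polyadenylation signal. A coding sequence placed in the cloning site by restriction cloning would therefore be transcribed constitutively at high levels in mammalian cells. The short "large T antigen" fragment annotated just upstream of the poly(A) signal most likely reflects SV40-derived sequence flanking the polyadenylation region rather than a functional coding element.

Propagation in E. coli relies on a high-copy ColE1/pUC-type origin, and an f1 origin is also present, which allows single-stranded DNA production. A single Tn5 aminoglycoside phosphotransferase gene (NeoR/KanR) provides selection in both hosts. A bacterial bla-type promoter drives it for kanamycin resistance in bacteria, while the adjacent SV40 enhancer/early promoter drives it for G418 selection of stably transfected mammalian cells, with an HSV TK polyadenylation signal terminating the transcript. The small ble and bGH poly(A) fragments detected downstream are partial matches and probably not functional parts.

In practice, the plasmid serves as a matched negative control in transfection experiments, for example reporter or overexpression assays with the Sp1 and Sp3 constructs. It lets effects of the expressed factor be distinguished from those of the vector and its CMV promoter alone.
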