Features (pLannotate 1.2.2; 13 found; start..end, strand, type, name):
     61..364     +  enhancer       CMV enhancer: human cytomegalovirus immediate early enhancer
    365..568     +  promoter       CMV promoter: human cytomegalovirus (CMV) immediate early promoter
    591..664     +  misc_feature   MCS (fragment): multiple cloning site
    678..761     +  CDS            large T antigen (fragment): large T antigen from SV40 (simian virus 40)
    784..905     +  polyA_signal   SV40 poly(A) signal: SV40 polyadenylation signal
    939..1367    -  rep_origin     f1 ori (sequence partly withheld): f1 bacteriophage origin of replication; arrow indicates direction of (+) strand synthesis
   1394..1498    +  promoter       AmpR promoter: bla
   1500..1857    +  promoter       SV40 promoter: SV40 enhancer and early promoter
   1892..2686    +  CDS            NeoR/KanR: aminoglycoside phosphotransferase from Tn5; aph(3')-II (or nptII); confers resistance to neomycin, kanamycin, and G418 (Geneticin®)
   2707..2859    +  CDS            ble (fragment): BLE_KLEPN - Experimental evidence at protein level: Swiss-Prot protein existence level 1. Binding protein with a strong affinity to the bleomycin family of antibiotics. Binds to CL990; an antimitotic-antibiotic compound. From Klebsiella pneumoniae.
   2918..2965    +  polyA_signal   HSV TK poly(A) signal: herpes simplex virus thymidine kinase polyadenylation signal (Cole and Stacy, 1985)
   3056..3072    -  polyA_signal   bGH poly(A) signal (fragment): bovine growth hormone polyadenylation signal
   3294..3882    +  rep_origin     ori: high-copy-number ColE1/pMB1/pBR322/pUC origin of replication
>Addgene plasmid #24544 | pN3-Control | depositor full sequence | sequence record 11435 | Author sequence
TAGTTATTAATAGTAATCAATTACGGGGTCATTAGTTCATAGCCCATATATGGAGTTCCGCGTTACATAA
CTTACGGTAAATGGCCCGCCTGGCTGACCGCCCAACGACCCCCGCCCATTGACGTCAATAATGACGTATG
TTCCCATAGTAACGCCAATAGGGACTTTCCATTGACGTCAATGGGTGGAGTATTTACGGTAAACTGCCCA
CTTGGCAGTACATCAAGTGTATCATATGCCAAGTACGCCCCCTATTGACGTCAATGACGGTAAATGGCCC
GCCTGGCATTATGCCCAGTACATGACCTTATGGGACTTTCCTACTTGGCAGTACATCTACGTATTAGTCA
TCGCTATTACCATGGTGATGCGGTTTTGGCAGTACATCAATGGGCGTGGATAGCGGTTTGACTCACGGGG
ATTTCCAAGTCTCCACCCCATTGACGTCAATGGGAGTTTGTTTTGGCACCAAAATCAACGGGACTTTCCA
AAATGTCGTAACAACTCCGCCCCATTGACGCAAATGGGCGGTAGGCGTGTACGGTGGGAGGTCTATATAA
GCAGAGCTGGTTTAGTGAACCGTCAGATCCGCTAGCGCTACCGGACTCAGATCTCGAGCTCAAGCTTCGA
ATTCTGCAGTCGACGGTACCGCGGGCCCGGGATCGGCCGCGACTCTAGATCATAATCAGCCATACCACAT
TTGTAGAGGTTTTACTTGCTTTAAAAAACCTCCCACACCTCCCCCTGAACCTGAAACATAAAATGAATGC
AATTGTTGTTGTTAACTTGTTTATTGCAGCTTATAATGGTTACAAATAAAGCAATAGCATCACAAATTTC
ACAAATAAAGCATTTTTTTCACTGCATTCTAGTTGTGGTTTGTCCAAACTCATCAATGTATCTTAAGGCG
TAAATTGTAAGCGTTAATATTTTGTTAAAATTCGCGTTAAATTTTTGTTAAATCAGCTCATTTTTTAACC
AATAGGCCGAAATCGGCAAAATCCCTTATAAATCAAAAGAATAGACCGAGATAGGGT
[37 nt withheld, positions 1038-1074]
AAAGAACGTGGACTCCAACGTCAAAGG
[49 nt withheld, positions 1102-1150]
T
[91 nt withheld, positions 1152-1242]
G
[124 nt withheld, positions 1244-1367]
CAGGTGGCACTTTTCGGGGAAATGTGCGCGGAACCCCTATTTGTTTATTTTTCTAAATACATTCAAATAT
GTATCCGCTCATGAGACAATAACCCTGATAAATGCTTCAATAATATTGAAAAAGGAAGAGTCCTGAGGCG
GAAAGAACCAGCTGTGGAATGTGTGTCAGTTAGGGTGTGGAAAGTCCCCAGGCTCCCCAGCAGGCAGAAG
TATGCAAAGCATGCATCTCAATTAGTCAGCAACCAGGTGTGGAAAGTCCCCAGGCTCCCCAGCAGGCAGA
AGTATGCAAAGCATGCATCTCAATTAGTCAGCAACCATAGTCCCGCCCCTAACTCCGCCCATCCCGCCCC
TAACTCCGCCCAGTTCCGCCCATTCTCCGCCCCATGGCTGACTAATTTTTTTTATTTATGCAGAGGCCGA
GGCCGCCTCGGCCTCTGAGCTATTCCAGAAGTAGTGAGGAGGCTTTTTTGGAGGCCTAGGCTTTTGCAAA
GATCGATCAAGAGACAGGATGAGGATCGTTTCGCATGATTGAACAAGATGGATTGCACGCAGGTTCTCCG
GCCGCTTGGGTGGAGAGGCTATTCGGCTATGACTGGGCACAACAGACAATCGGCTGCTCTGATGCCGCCG
TGTTCCGGCTGTCAGCGCAGGGGCGCCCGGTTCTTTTTGTCAAGACCGACCTGTCCGGTGCCCTGAATGA
ACTGCAAGACGAGGCAGCGCGGCTATCGTGGCTGGCCACGACGGGCGTTCCTTGCGCAGCTGTGCTCGAC
GTTGTCACTGAAGCGGGAAGGGACTGGCTGCTATTGGGCGAAGTGCCGGGGCAGGATCTCCTGTCATCTC
ACCTTGCTCCTGCCGAGAAAGTATCCATCATGGCTGATGCAATGCGGCGGCTGCATACGCTTGATCCGGC
TACCTGCCCATTCGACCACCAAGCGAAACATCGCATCGAGCGAGCACGTACTCGGATGGAAGCCGGTCTT
GTCGATCAGGATGATCTGGACGAAGAGCATCAGGGGCTCGCGCCAGCCGAACTGTTCGCCAGGCTCAAGG
CGAGCATGCCCGACGGCGAGGATCTCGTCGTGACCCATGGCGATGCCTGCTTGCCGAATATCATGGTGGA
AAATGGCCGCTTTTCTGGATTCATCGACTGTGGCCGGCTGGGTGTGGCGGACCGCTATCAGGACATAGCG
TTGGCTACCCGTGATATTGCTGAAGAGCTTGGCGGCGAATGGGCTGACCGCTTCCTCGTGCTTTACGGTA
TCGCCGCTCCCGATTCGCAGCGCATCGCCTTCTATCGCCTTCTTGACGAGTTCTTCTGAGCGGGACTCTG
GGGTTCGAAATGACCGACCAAGCGACGCCCAACCTGCCATCACGAGATTTCGATTCCACCGCCGCCTTCT
ATGAAAGGTTGGGCTTCGGAATCGTTTTCCGGGACGCCGGCTGGATGATCCTCCAGCGCGGGGATCTCAT
GCTGGAGTTCTTCGCCCACCCTAGGGGGAGGCTAACTGAAACACGGAAGGAGACAATACCGGAAGGAACC
CGCGCTATGACGGCAATAAAAAGACAGAATAAAACGCACGGTGTTGGGTCGTTTGTTCATAAACGCGGGG
TTCGGTCCCAGGGCTGGCACTCTGTCGATACCCCACCGAGACCCCATTGGGGCCAATACGCCCGCGTTTC
TTCCTTTTCCCCACCCCACCCCCCAAGTTCGGGTGAAGGCCCAGGGCTCGCAGCCAACGTCGGGGCGGCA
GGCCCTGCCATAGCCTCAGGTTACTCATATATACTTTAGATTGATTTAAAACTTCATTTTTAATTTAAAA
GGATCTAGGTGAAGATCCTTTTTGATAATCTCATGACCAAAATCCCTTAACGTGAGTTTTCGTTCCACTG
AGCGTCAGACCCCGTAGAAAAGATCAAAGGATCTTCTTGAGATCCTTTTTTTCTGCGCGTAATCTGCTGC
TTGCAAACAAAAAAACCACCGCTACCAGCGGTGGTTTGTTTGCCGGATCAAGAGCTACCAACTCTTTTTC
CGAAGGTAACTGGCTTCAGCAGAGCGCAGATACCAAATACTGTCCTTCTAGTGTAGCCGTAGTTAGGCCA
CCACTTCAAGAACTCTGTAGCACCGCCTACATACCTCGCTCTGCTAATCCTGTTACCAGTGGCTGCTGCC
AGTGGCGATAAGTCGTGTCTTACCGGGTTGGACTCAAGACGATAGTTACCGGATAAGGCGCAGCGGTCGG
GCTGAACGGGGGGTTCGTGCACACAGCCCAGCTTGGAGCGAACGACCTACACCGAACTGAGATACCTACA
GCGTGAGCTATGAGAAAGCGCCACGCTTCCCGAAGGGAGAAAGGCGGACAGGTATCCGGTAAGCGGCAGG
GTCGGAACAGGAGAGCGCACGAGGGAGCTTCCAGGGGGAAACGCCTGGTATCTTTATAGTCCTGTCGGGT
TTCGCCACCTCTGACTTGAGCGTCGATTTTTGTGATGCTCGTCAGGGGGGCGGAGCCTATGGAAAAACGC
CAGCAACGCGGCCTTTTTACGGTTCCTGGCCTTTTGCTGGCCTTTTGCTCACATGTTCTTTCCTGCGTTA
TCCCCTGATTCTGTGGATAACCGTATTACCGCCATGCAT
