>Addgene plasmid #24544 | pN3-Control | addgene partial sequence | sequence record 30489 | 24544 with CMV-F
AGTGAACCGTCAGATCCGCTAGCGCTACCGGACTCAGATCTCGAGCTCANCCTTNGAATTCTGCAGTCGA
CGGTACCGCGGGCCCGGGATCGGCCGCGACTCTAGATCATAATCAGCCATACCACATTTGTAGAGGTTTT
ACTTGCTTTAAAAAACCTCCCACACCTCCCCCTGAACCTGAAACATAAAATGAATGCAATTGTTGTTGTT
AACTTGTTTATTGCAGCTTATAATGGTTACAAATAAAGCAATAGCATCACAAATTTCACAAATAAAGCAT
TTTTTTCACTGCATTCTAGTTGTGGTTTGTCCAAACTCATCAATGTATCTTAAGGCGTAAATTGTAAGCG
TTAATATTTTGTTAAAATTCGCGTTAAATTTTTGTTAAATCAGCTCATTTTTTAACCAATAGGCCGAAAT
CGGCAAAATCCCTTATAAATCAAAAGAATAGACCGAGATAGGGT
[37 nt withheld, positions 465-501]
AAAGAACGTGGACTCCAACGTCAAAGG
[49 nt withheld, positions 529-577]
T
[83 nt withheld, positions 579-661]
